>Addgene plasmid #196728 | pEGFP-N1-tepsin | addgene full sequence | sequence record 386942 | Addgene NGS Result
TAGTTATTAATAGTAATCAATTACGGGGTCATTAGTTCATAGCCCATATATGGAGTTCCGCGTTACATAA
CTTACGGTAAATGGCCCGCCTGGCTGACCGCCCAACGACCCCCGCCCATTGACGTCAATAATGACGTATG
TTCCCATAGTAACGCCAATAGGGACTTTCCATTGACGTCAATGGGTGGAGTATTTACGGTAAACTGCCCA
CTTGGCAGTACATCAAGTGTATCATATGCCAAGTACGCCCCCTATTGACGTCAATGACGGTAAATGGCCC
GCCTGGCATTATGCCCAGTACATGACCTTATGGGACTTTCCTACTTGGCAGTACATCTACGTATTAGTCA
TCGCTATTACCATGGTGATGCGGTTTTGGCAGTACATCAATGGGCGTGGATAGCGGTTTGACTCACGGGG
ATTTCCAAGTCTCCACCCCATTGACGTCAATGGGAGTTTGTTTTGGCACCAAAATCAACGGGACTTTCCA
AAATGTCGTAACAACTCCGCCCCATTGACGCAAATGGGCGGTAGGCGTGTACGGTGGGAGGTCTATATAA
GCAGAGCTGGTTTAGTGAACCGTCAGATCCGCTAGCGCTACCGGACTCAGATCTCGAGCTCAATGGCTGC
CGCGCCGCCGCTACGGGACCGCCTGAGCTTTCTACACCGGCTCCCGATTCTCCTGAAGGGGACGTCCGAT
GATGATGTCCCGTGTCCGGGCTACCTGTTTGAAGAGATTGCTAAAATCTCCCACGAGTCTCCGGGCAGCA
GCCAGTGCCTGCTGGAGTACCTCCTGAGCCGCCTGCACAGCAGCTCCGGCCACGGGAAGCTCAAGGTGCT
GAAGATCCTGCTCTATCTGTGCAGCCACGGCTCCTCCTTCTTCCTGCTCATCCTCAAACGCAACTCTGCC
TTCATCCAGGAAGCTGCAGCTTTTGCAGGGCCCCCAGATCCTCTGCACGGGAACAGCTTGTACCAGAAGG
TTCGCGCGGCCGCGCAGGACTTGGGGAGCACCCTGTTCTCGGACACCGTGTTGCCGCTGGCTCCCTCCCA
GCCTCTGGGGACCCCGCCTGCCACAGGCATGGGCTCCCAGGCCAGGCCGCACAGCACCCTCCAGGGTTTC
GGCTACAGCAAGGAACACGGCCGCACGGCTGTGAGGCATCAGCCTGGGCAGGCCGGAGGGGGCTGGGATG
AGCTGGACAGCGGCCCCAGCTCTCAGAATTCCTCCCAGAACAGTGACCTGAGCAGGGTCTCGGACTCGGG
CAGTCATTCCGGCAGCGACAGCCATTCAGGGGCCAGCCGGGAGCCGGGTGACCTGGCAGAAAGGGTCGAG
GTGGTGGCCCTGAGTGACTGTCAGCAGGAGTTGAGCTTGGTGAGGACTGTGACTCGGGGACCACGCGCCT
TCCTGAGCCGCGAGGAGGCACAGCACTTCATCAAAGCGTGTGGACTGCTCAACTGTGAGGCCGTGCTGCA
GCTGCTGACCTGCCACCTGCGTGGGACCAGTGAATGCACGCAGCTGAGGGCGCTGTGTGCCATCGCCTCC
CTGGGGAGCAGCGACCTCCTCCCCCAGGAGCACATCCTCCTCCGCACCCGGCCGTGGCTGCAGGAGCTCA
GCATGGGCAGCCCGGGACCTGTGACCAACAAGGCCACCAAGATCCTGAGGCACTTTGAGGCCTCCTGTGG
GCAGCTGTCCCCTGCCCGGGGCACCTCAGCTGAGCCTGGCCCCACAGCCGCCCTCCCAGGCCCATCTGAC
CTGCTGACCGACGCTGTGCCTCTCCCTGGGAGCCAGGTCTTCCTGCAGCCTCTGAGTTCAACCCCGGTCT
CGTCCCGGAGCCCTGCTCCCTCATCTGGGATGCCGTCCAGCCCTGTGCCCACCCCACCCCCAGATGCCTC
CCCCATTCCAGCCCCCGGAGACCCCAGCGAGGCCGAGGCCAGACTGGCAGAAAGCAGGCGGTGGAGACCT
GAACGGATCCCAGGGGGCACGGACAGCCCAAAGAGAGGCCCCAGCAGCTGTGCGTGGAGCCGCGACTCCT
TGTTTGCTGGCATGGAGCTGGTGGCCTGTCCCCGCCTGGTGGGGGCTGGGGCTGCTGCGGGAGAGTCCTG
TCCTGATGCTCCCCGCGCCCCCCAAACATCGTCCCAGAGGACAGCAGCCAAAGAGCCTCCTGGCTCAGAG
CCGTCAGCTTTCGCGTTCCTGAACGCCCTGCAGTCGACGGTACCGCGGGCCCGGGATCCACCGGTCGCCA
CCATGGTGAGCAAGGGCGAGGAGCTGTTCACCGGGGTGGTGCCCATCCTGGTCGAGCTGGACGGCGACGT
AAACGGCCACAAGTTCAGCGTGTCCGGCGAGGGCGAGGGCGATGCCACCTACGGCAAGCTGACCCTGAAG
TTCATCTGCACCACCGGCAAGCTGCCCGTGCCCTGGCCCACCCTCGTGACCACCCTGACCTACGGCGTGC
AGTGCTTCAGCCGCTACCCCGACCACATGAAGCAGCACGACTTCTTCAAGTCCGCCATGCCCGAAGGCTA
CGTCCAGGAGCGCACCATCTTCTTCAAGGACGACGGCAACTACAAGACCCGCGCCGAGGTGAAGTTCGAG
GGCGACACCCTGGTGAACCGCATCGAGCTGAAGGGCATCGACTTCAAGGAGGACGGCAACATCCTGGGGC
ACAAGCTGGAGTACAACTACAACAGCCACAACGTCTATATCATGGCCGACAAGCAGAAGAACGGCATCAA
GGTGAACTTCAAGATCCGCCACAACATCGAGGACGGCAGCGTGCAGCTCGCCGACCACTACCAGCAGAAC
ACCCCCATCGGCGACGGCCCCGTGCTGCTGCCCGACAACCACTACCTGAGCACCCAGTCCAAGCTGAGCA
AAGACCCCAACGAGAAGCGCGATCACATGGTCCTGCTGGAGTTCGTGACCGCCGCCGGGATCACTCTCGG
CATGGACGAGCTGTACAAGTAAAGCGGCCGCGACTCTAGATCATAATCAGCCATACCACATTTGTAGAGG
TTTTACTTGCTTTAAAAAACCTCCCACACCTCCCCCTGAACCTGAAACATAAAATGAATGCAATTGTTGT
TGTTAACTTGTTTATTGCAGCTTATAATGGTTACAAATAAAGCAATAGCATCACAAATTTCACAAATAAA
GCATTTTTTTCACTGCATTCTAGTTGTGGTTTGTCCAAACTCATCAATGTATCTTAAGGCGTAAATTGTA
AGCGTTAATATTTTGTTAAAATTCGCGTTAAATTTTTGTTAAATCAGCTCATTTTTTAACCAATAGGCCG
AAATCGGCAAAATCCCTTATAAATCAAAAGAATAGACCGAGATAGGGT
[37 nt withheld, positions 3339-3375]
AAAGAACGTGGACTCCAACGTCAAAGG
[49 nt withheld, positions 3403-3451]
T
[91 nt withheld, positions 3453-3543]
G
[124 nt withheld, positions 3545-3668]
CAGGTGGCACTTTTCGGGGAAATGTGCGCGGAACCCCTATTTGTTTATTTTTCTAAATACATTCAAATAT
GTATCCGCTCATGAGACAATAACCCTGATAAATGCTTCAATAATATTGAAAAAGGAAGAGTCCTGAGGCG
GAAAGAACCAGCTGTGGAATGTGTGTCAGTTAGGGTGTGGAAAGTCCCCAGGCTCCCCAGCAGGCAGAAG
TATGCAAAGCATGCATCTCAATTAGTCAGCAACCAGGTGTGGAAAGTCCCCAGGCTCCCCAGCAGGCAGA
AGTATGCAAAGCATGCATCTCAATTAGTCAGCAACCATAGTCCCGCCCCTAACTCCGCCCATCCCGCCCC
TAACTCCGCCCAGTTCCGCCCATTCTCCGCCCCATGGCTGACTAATTTTTTTTATTTATGCAGAGGCCGA
GGCCGCCTCGGCCTCTGAGCTATTCCAGAAGTAGTGAGGAGGCTTTTTTGGAGGCCTAGGCTTTTGCAAA
GATCGATCAAGAGACAGGATGAGGATCGTTTCGCATGATTGAACAAGATGGATTGCACGCAGGTTCTCCG
GCCGCTTGGGTGGAGAGGCTATTCGGCTATGACTGGGCACAACAGACAATCGGCTGCTCTGATGCCGCCG
TGTTCCGGCTGTCAGCGCAGGGGCGCCCGGTTCTTTTTGTCAAGACCGACCTGTCCGGTGCCCTGAATGA
ACTGCAAGACGAGGCAGCGCGGCTATCGTGGCTGGCCACGACGGGCGTTCCTTGCGCAGCTGTGCTCGAC
GTTGTCACTGAAGCGGGAAGGGACTGGCTGCTATTGGGCGAAGTGCCGGGGCAGGATCTCCTGTCATCTC
ACCTTGCTCCTGCCGAGAAAGTATCCATCATGGCTGATGCAATGCGGCGGCTGCATACGCTTGATCCGGC
TACCTGCCCATTCGACCACCAAGCGAAACATCGCATCGAGCGAGCACGTACTCGGATGGAAGCCGGTCTT
GTCGATCAGGATGATCTGGACGAAGAGCATCAGGGGCTCGCGCCAGCCGAACTGTTCGCCAGGCTCAAGG
CGAGCATGCCCGACGGCGAGGATCTCGTCGTGACCCATGGCGATGCCTGCTTGCCGAATATCATGGTGGA
AAATGGCCGCTTTTCTGGATTCATCGACTGTGGCCGGCTGGGTGTGGCGGACCGCTATCAGGACATAGCG
TTGGCTACCCGTGATATTGCTGAAGAGCTTGGCGGCGAATGGGCTGACCGCTTCCTCGTGCTTTACGGTA
TCGCCGCTCCCGATTCGCAGCGCATCGCCTTCTATCGCCTTCTTGACGAGTTCTTCTGAGCGGGACTCTG
GGGTTCGAAATGACCGACCAAGCGACGCCCAACCTGCCATCACGAGATTTCGATTCCACCGCCGCCTTCT
ATGAAAGGTTGGGCTTCGGAATCGTTTTCCGGGACGCCGGCTGGATGATCCTCCAGCGCGGGGATCTCAT
GCTGGAGTTCTTCGCCCACCCTAGGGGGAGGCTAACTGAAACACGGAAGGAGACAATACCGGAAGGAACC
CGCGCTATGACGGCAATAAAAAGACAGAATAAAACGCACGGTGTTGGGTCGTTTGTTCATAAACGCGGGG
TTCGGTCCCAGGGCTGGCACTCTGTCGATACCCCACCGAGACCCCATTGGGGCCAATACGCCCGCGTTTC
TTCCTTTTCCCCACCCCACCCCCCAAGTTCGGGTGAAGGCCCAGGGCTCGCAGCCAACGTCGGGGCGGCA
GGCCCTGCCATAGCCTCAGGTTACTCATATATACTTTAGATTGATTTAAAACTTCATTTTTAATTTAAAA
GGATCTAGGTGAAGATCCTTTTTGATAATCTCATGACCAAAATCCCTTAACGTGAGTTTTCGTTCCACTG
AGCGTCAGACCCCGTAGAAAAGATCAAAGGATCTTCTTGAGATCCTTTTTTTCTGCGCGTAATCTGCTGC
TTGCAAACAAAAAAACCACCGCTACCAGCGGTGGTTTGTTTGCCGGATCAAGAGCTACCAACTCTTTTTC
CGAAGGTAACTGGCTTCAGCAGAGCGCAGATACCAAATACTGTTCTTCTAGTGTAGCCGTAGTTAGGCCA
CCACTTCAAGAACTCTGTAGCACCGCCTACATACCTCGCTCTGCTAATCCTGTTACCAGTGGCTGCTGCC
AGTGGCGATAAGTCGTGTCTTACCGGGTTGGACTCAAGACGATAGTTACCGGATAAGGCGCAGCGGTCGG
GCTGAACGGGGGGTTCGTGCACACAGCCCAGCTTGGAGCGAACGACCTACACCGAACTGAGATACCTACA
GCGTGAGCTATGAGAAAGCGCCACGCTTCCCGAAGGGAGAAAGGCGGACAGGTATCCGGTAAGCGGCAGG
GTCGGAACAGGAGAGCGCACGAGGGAGCTTCCAGGGGGAAACGCCTGGTATCTTTATAGTCCTGTCGGGT
TTCGCCACCTCTGACTTGAGCGTCGATTTTTGTGATGCTCGTCAGGGGGGCGGAGCCTATGGAAAAACGC
CAGCAACGCGGCCTTTTTACGGTTCCTGGCCTTTTGCTGGCCTTTTGCTCACATGTTCTTTCCTGCGTTA
TCCCCTGATTCTGTGGATAACCGTATTACCGCCATGCAT
Features (pLannotate 1.2.2; 16 found; start..end, strand, type, name):
     61..364     +  enhancer       CMV enhancer: human cytomegalovirus immediate early enhancer
    365..568     +  promoter       CMV promoter: human cytomegalovirus (CMV) immediate early promoter
    591..623     +  misc_feature   MCS (fragment): multiple cloning site
    623..2197    +  CDS            TEPSIN: AP4AT_HUMAN - Also known as C17orf56 From Homo sapiens (Human).
   2198..2229    +  misc_feature   MCS (fragment): multiple cloning site
   2243..2962    +  CDS            mEGFP: enhanced GFP with monomerizing A206K mutation (Zacharias et al., 2002) mammalian codon-optimized
   2979..3062    +  CDS            large T antigen (fragment): large T antigen from SV40 (simian virus 40)
   3085..3206    +  polyA_signal   SV40 poly(A) signal: SV40 polyadenylation signal
   3240..3668    -  rep_origin     f1 ori (sequence partly withheld): f1 bacteriophage origin of replication; arrow indicates direction of (+) strand synthesis
   3695..3799    +  promoter       AmpR promoter: bla
   3801..4158    +  promoter       SV40 promoter: SV40 enhancer and early promoter
   4193..4987    +  CDS            NeoR/KanR: aminoglycoside phosphotransferase from Tn5; aph(3')-II (or nptII); confers resistance to neomycin, kanamycin, and G418 (Geneticin®)
   5008..5160    +  CDS            ble (fragment): BLE_KLEPN - Experimental evidence at protein level: Swiss-Prot protein existence level 1. Binding protein with a strong affinity to the bleomycin family of antibiotics. Binds to CL990; an antimitotic-antibiotic compound. From Klebsiella pneumoniae.
   5219..5266    +  polyA_signal   HSV TK poly(A) signal: herpes simplex virus thymidine kinase polyadenylation signal (Cole and Stacy, 1985)
   5357..5373    -  polyA_signal   bGH poly(A) signal (fragment): bovine growth hormone polyadenylation signal
   5595..6183    +  rep_origin     ori: high-copy-number ColE1/pMB1/pBR322/pUC origin of replication
