[The description below was written by a language model from this plasmid's Addgene catalogue record and pLannotate feature annotations shown in this document.]
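Description:
pEGFP-N1-tepsin is a 6,297 bp mammalian expression plasmid built on the pEGFP-N1 backbone. It carries the human TEPSIN coding sequence (also known as C17orf56 or ENTHD2; 1,575 bp), which was inserted by Gibson cloning into the multiple cloning site. Transcription is driven by the human cytomegalovirus immediate early enhancer and promoter. The tepsin open reading frame lies upstream of the backbone's GFP, separated by a short stretch of residual polylinker, so the protein is produced with the fluorescent tag at its C terminus. An SV40 polyadenylation signal terminates the transcript. The catalogue lists the tag as EGFP, whereas the automated annotation of the sequenced plasmid labels the reporter as mEGFP, the monomerizing A206K variant. The record does not resolve which description is correct.

In bacteria the plasmid replicates from a high-copy ColE1/pUC-type origin, and it also carries an f1 phage origin. A single Tn5 aminoglycoside phosphotransferase gene (NeoR/KanR) provides selection in both hosts. A bacterial bla-type promoter drives it for kanamycin resistance in E. coli, and the SV40 enhancer/early promoter drives it for G418 selection of transfected mammalian cells, with the HSV TK poly(A) signal downstream. The small fragments annotated as large T antigen, ble and bGH poly(A) are probably backbone remnants or incidental sequence matches rather than functional elements.

The stated purpose is expression of tepsin-GFP in mammalian cells. Tepsin is an accessory protein of the AP-4 adaptor complex, and the associated publication concerns the motif-ear interactions that mediate this association. A fluorescent fusion of this kind is suited to visualizing tepsin localization or following the tagged protein in interaction studies.
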