Addgene plasmid #196728: pEGFP-N1-tepsin
Purpose: Expresses tepsin-GFP in mammalian cells
Depositing lab: Juan Bonifacino. Depositing organization: National Institute of Child Health and Human Development (NICHD). Publication: Bivalent Motif-Ear Interactions Mediate the Association of the Accessory Protein Tepsin with the AP-4 Adaptor Complex. Mattera R, Guardia CM, Sidhu SS, Bonifacino JS. J Biol Chem. 2015 Dec 25;290(52):30736-49. doi: 10.1074/jbc.M115.683409. Epub 2015 Nov 5. PubMed 26542808.
Backbone
  Vector backbone: pEGFP-N1
  Backbone size w/o insert (bp): 4733
  Total vector size (bp): 6297
  Vector type: Mammalian Expression
  Selectable markers: Neomycin (select with G418)
Growth in bacteria
  Bacterial resistance: Kanamycin, 50 μg/mL
  Growth temperature: 37°C
  Growth strain: DH5alpha
  Copy number: Unknown
Gene/Insert
  Gene/Insert name: tepsin
  Species: H. sapiens (human)
  Insert size (bp): 1575
  Entrez Gene: TEPSIN (a.k.a. C17orf56, ENTHD2)
  Promoter: CMV
  Tag / fusion protein: EGFP (C terminal on backbone)
  Cloning method: Gibson Cloning
  Sequencing primers: 5′ GFP-N forward; 3′ GFP-N reverse
Terms and licenses: Academic/Nonprofit Terms; Industry Terms: Not Available to Industry
How to cite: pEGFP-N1-tepsin was a gift from Juan Bonifacino (Addgene plasmid # 196728 ; http://n2t.net/addgene:196728 ; RRID:Addgene_196728)
